Addgene plasmid #249252: pJM118-CFP-LacI-PGR(PR)_NTD_Human
Purpose: For overexpression of CFP-LacI-PR-NTD
Depositing lab: Denes Hnisz. Depositing organization: Max Planck Institute for Molecular Genetics. Publication: Oligomerization enables the selective targeting of an intrinsically disordered region by a small molecule. Bielskute-Garcia S, Mateos B, Awawdy M, Garcia-Cabau C, Niskanen H, Sanchez-Zarzalejo C, Bracaglia L, Pierattelli R, Felli IC, Frigole-Vivas M, Garcia J, Riera A, Hnisz D, Salvatella X. Sci Adv. 2026 Feb 27;12(9):eadz7400. doi: 10.1126/sciadv.adz7400. Epub 2026 Feb 27. PubMed 41758937.
Backbone
  Vector backbone: pEYFP-C1
  Vector type: Mammalian Expression
Growth in bacteria
  Bacterial resistance: Kanamycin, 50 μg/mL
  Growth temperature: 37°C
  Growth strain: DH5alpha
  Copy number: High Copy
Gene/Insert
  Gene/Insert name: CFP-LacI-PR-NTD
  Species: H. sapiens (human)
  Cloning method: Gibson Cloning
Terms and licenses: Academic/Nonprofit Terms; Industry Terms: Not Available to Industry
How to cite: pJM118-CFP-LacI-PGR(PR)_NTD_Human was a gift from Denes Hnisz (Addgene plasmid # 249252 ; http://n2t.net/addgene:249252 ; RRID:Addgene_249252)
