[The description below was written by a language model from this plasmid's Addgene catalogue record and pLannotate feature annotations shown in this document.]
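Description:
pJM118-CFP-LacI-PGR(PR)_NTD_Human is a 7.3 kb mammalian expression plasmid built on the pEYFP-C1 backbone by Gibson cloning, designed to overexpress a three-part fusion protein in cultured mammalian cells. Although pEYFP-C1-type vectors normally carry a CMV promoter, the annotated sequence shows an SV40 enhancer/early promoter directly upstream of the open reading frame. The fusion begins with the cyan fluorescent protein ECFP, continues with the E. coli lac repressor LacI, and ends with a roughly 1.7 kb fragment of the human progesterone receptor (PGR, also known as NR3C3), which the record identifies as the N-terminal domain. A short fragment of SV40 large T antigen follows the PGR segment. It may supply a nuclear localization signal, though the record does not say so. The transcription unit ends at an SV40 polyadenylation signal.

The plasmid replicates in E. coli from a high-copy ColE1/pUC-type origin and also carries an f1 origin. Selection relies on a single NeoR/KanR (Tn5 aminoglycoside phosphotransferase) gene placed behind tandem bacterial (bla) and SV40 early promoters and terminated by an HSV TK poly(A) signal, giving kanamycin resistance in bacteria and G418 resistance in mammalian cells. The small ble and bGH poly(A) fragments annotated nearby appear to be backbone remnants.

The stated purpose is simply overexpression of CFP-LacI-PR-NTD. Fluorescent LacI fusions of this kind are generally used to tether a protein domain to an integrated lac operator array, so that its local concentration and recruitment of partners can be imaged. The associated publication concerns oligomerization and small-molecule targeting of an intrinsically disordered region, but the record does not describe the specific assay.
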