Features (pLannotate 1.2.2; 14 found; start..end, strand, type, name):
     19..348     +  promoter       SV40 promoter: SV40 enhancer and early promoter
    373..1089    +  CDS            ECFP: ECFP is a basic (constitutively fluorescent) cyan fluorescent protein published in 1996, derived from Aequorea victoria. It has low acid sensitivity.
   1108..2172    +  CDS            lacI: lac repressor; lacI; The lac repressor binds to the lac operator to inhibit transcription in E. coli. This inhibition can be relieved by adding lactose or isopropyl-β-D-thiogalactopyranoside (IPTG).
   2254..3951    +  CDS            PGR (fragment): PRGR_HUMAN - Also known as NR3C3. Experimental evidence at protein level: Swiss-Prot protein existence level 1. [Isoform 4]: Increases mitochondrial membrane potential and cellular respiration upon stimulation by progesterone. From Homo sapiens (Human).
   4004..4081    +  CDS            large T antigen (fragment): large T antigen from SV40 (simian virus 40)
   4104..4225    +  polyA_signal   SV40 poly(A) signal: SV40 polyadenylation signal
   4259..4687    -  rep_origin     f1 ori (sequence partly withheld): f1 bacteriophage origin of replication; arrow indicates direction of (+) strand synthesis
   4714..4818    +  promoter       AmpR promoter: bla
   4820..5177    +  promoter       SV40 promoter: SV40 enhancer and early promoter
   5212..6006    +  CDS            NeoR/KanR: aminoglycoside phosphotransferase from Tn5; aph(3')-II (or nptII); confers resistance to neomycin, kanamycin, and G418 (Geneticin®)
   6027..6179    +  CDS            ble (fragment): BLE_KLEPN - Experimental evidence at protein level: Swiss-Prot protein existence level 1. Binding protein with a strong affinity to the bleomycin family of antibiotics. Binds to CL990; an antimitotic-antibiotic compound. From Klebsiella pneumoniae.
   6238..6285    +  polyA_signal   HSV TK poly(A) signal: herpes simplex virus thymidine kinase polyadenylation signal (Cole and Stacy, 1985)
   6376..6392    -  polyA_signal   bGH poly(A) signal (fragment): bovine growth hormone polyadenylation signal
   6614..7202    +  rep_origin     ori: high-copy-number ColE1/pMB1/pBR322/pUC origin of replication
>Addgene plasmid #249252 | pJM118-CFP-LacI-PGR(PR)_NTD_Human | addgene full sequence | sequence record 498548 | Addgene NGS Result
TAGTTATTACTGTGGAATGTGTGTCAGTTAGGGTGTGGAAAGTCCCCAGGCTCCCCAGCAGGCAGAAGTA
TGCAAAGCATGCATCTCAATTAGTCAGCAACCAGGTGTGGAAAGTCCCCAGGCTCCCCAGCAGGCAGAAG
TATGCAAAGCATGCATCTCAATTAGTCAGCAACCATAGTCCCGCCCCTAACTCCGCCCATCCCGCCCCTA
ACTCCGCCCAGTTCCGCCCATTCTCCGCCCCATGGCTGACTAATTTTTTTTATTTATGCAGAGGCCGAGG
CCGCCTCGGCCTCTGAGCTATTCCAGAAGTAGTGAGGAGGCTTTTTTGGAGGCCTAGGCTTTTGCAAAAA
GCTAGCGCTACCGGTCGCCACCATGGTGAGCAAGGGCGAGGAGCTGTTCACCGGGGTGGTGCCCATCCTG
GTCGAGCTGGACGGCGACGTAAACGGCCACAAGTTCAGCGTGTCCGGCGAGGGCGAGGGCGATGCCACCT
ACGGCAAGCTGACCCTGAAGTTCATCTGCACCACCGGCAAGCTGCCCGTGCCCTGGCCCACCCTCGTGAC
CACCCTGACCTGGGGCGTGCAGTGCTTCAGCCGCTACCCCGACCACATGAAGCAGCACGACTTCTTCAAG
TCCGCCATGCCCGAAGGCTACGTCCAGGAGCGCACCATCTTCTTCAAGGACGACGGCAACTACAAGACCC
GCGCCGAGGTGAAGTTCGAGGGCGACACCCTGGTGAACCGCATCGAGCTGAAGGGCATCGACTTCAAGGA
GGACGGCAACATCCTGGGGCACAAGCTGGAGTACAACTACATCAGCCACAACGTCTATATCACCGCCGAC
AAGCAGAAGAACGGCATCAAGGCCAACTTCAAGATCCGCCACAACATCGAGGACGGCAGCGTGCAGCTCG
CCGACCACTACCAGCAGAACACCCCCATCGGCGACGGCCCCGTGCTGCTGCCCGACAACCACTACCTGAG
CACCCAGTCCGCCCTGAGCAAAGACCCCAACGAGAAGCGCGATCACATGGTCCTGCTGGAGTTCGTGACC
GCCGCCGGGATCACTCTCGGCATGGACGAGCTGTACAAGTCCGGACTCAGATCCATGGTGAAACCAGTAA
CGTTATACGATGTCGCAGAGTATGCCGGTGTCTCTTATCAGACCGTTTCCCGCGTGGTGAACCAGGCCAG
CCACGTTTCTGCGAAAACGCGGGAAAAAGTGGAAGCGGCGATGGCGGAGCTGAATTACATTCCCAACCGC
GTGGCACAACAACTGGCGGGCAAACAGTCGTTGCTGATTGGCGTTGCCACCTCCAGTCTGGCCCTGCACG
CGCCGTCGCAAATTGTCGCGGCGATTAAATCTCGCGCCGATCAACTGGGTGCCAGCGTGGTGGTGTCGAT
GGTAGAACGAAGCGGCGTCGAAGCCTGTAAAGCGGCGGTGCACAATCTTCTCGCGCAACGCGTCAGTGGG
CTGATCATTAACTATCCGCTGGATGACCAGGATGCCATTGCTGTGGAAGCTGCCTGCACTAATGTTCCGG
CGTTATTTCTTGATGTCTCTGACCAGACACCCATCAACAGTATTATTTTCTCCCATGAAGACGGTACGCG
ACTGGGCGTGGAGCATCTGGTCGCATTGGGTCACCAGCAAATCGCGCTGTTAGCGGGCCCATTAAGTTCT
GTCTCGGCGCGTCTGCGTCTGGCTGGCTGGCATAAATATCTCACTCGCAATCAAATTCAGCCGATAGCGG
AACGGGAAGGCGACTGGAGTGCCATGTCCGGTTTTCAACAAACCATGCAAATGCTGAATGAGGGCATCGT
TCCCACTGCGATGCTGGTTGCCAACGATCAGATGGCGCTGGGCGCAATGCGCGCCATTACCGAGTCCGGG
CTGCGCGTTGGTGCGGATATCTCGGTAGTGGGATACGACGATACCGAAGACAGCTCATGTTATATCCCGC
CGTTAACCACCATCAAACAGGATTTTCGCCTGCTGGGGCAAACCAGCGTGGACCGCTTGCTGCAACTCTC
TCAGGGCCAGGCGGTGAAGGGCAATCAGCTGTTGCCCGTCTCACTGGTGAAAAGAAAAACCACCCTGGCG
CCCAATACGCAAACCGCCTCTCCCCGCGCGTTGGCCGATTCATTAATGCAGCTGGCACGACAGGTTTCCC
GAAGCAGCCTGAGGCCTCCTAAGAAGAAGAGGAAGGTTGGTGCACCGGGTTCTGCGGGTTCTGCCGCAGG
TGGATCCGCGATAATGACTGAGCTGAAGGCAAAGGGTCCCCGGGCTCCCCACGTGGCGGGCGGCCCGCCC
TCCCCCGAGGTCGGATCCCCACTGCTGTGTCGCCCAGCCGCAGGTCCGTTCCCGGGGAGCCAGACCTCGG
ACACCTTGCCTGAAGTTTCGGCCATACCTATCTCCCTGGACGGGCTACTCTTCCCTCGGCCCTGCCAGGG
ACAGGACCCCTCCGACGAAAAGACGCAGGACCAGCAGTCGCTGTCGGACGTGGAGGGCGCATATTCCAGA
GCTGAAGCTACAAGGGGTGCTGGAGGCAGCAGTTCTAGTCCCCCAGAAAAGGACAGCGGACTGCTGGACA
GTGTCTTGGACACTCTGTTGGCGCCCTCAGGTCCCGGGCAGAGCCAACCCAGCCCTCCCGCCTGCGAGGT
CACCAGCTCTTGGTGCCTGTTTGGCCCCGAACTTCCCGAAGATCCACCGGCTGCCCCCGCCACCCAGCGG
GTGTTGTCCCCGCTCATGAGCCGGTCCGGGTGCAAGGTTGGAGACAGCTCCGGGACGGCAGCTGCCCATA
AAGTGCTGCCCCGGGGCCTGTCACCAGCCCGGCAGCTGCTGCTCCCGGCCTCTGAGAGCCCTCACTGGTC
CGGGGCCCCAGTGAAGCCGTCTCCGCAGGCCGCTGCGGTGGAGGTTGAGGAGGAGGATGGCTCTGAGTCC
GAGGAGTCTGCGGGTCCGCTTCTGAAGGGCAAACCTCGGGCTCTGGGTGGCGCGGCGGCTGGAGGAGGAG
CCGCGGCTGTCCCGCCGGGGGCGGCAGCAGGAGGCGTCGCCCTGGTCCCCAAGGAAGATTCCCGCTTCTC
AGCGCCCAGGGTCGCCCTGGTGGAGCAGGACGCGCCGATGGCGCCCGGGCGCTCCCCGCTGGCCACCACG
GTGATGGATTTCATCCACGTGCCTATCCTGCCTCTCAATCACGCCTTATTGGCAGCCCGCACTCGGCAGC
TGCTGGAAGACGAAAGTTACGACGGCGGGGCCGGGGCTGCCAGCGCCTTTGCCCCGCCGCGGACTTCACC
CTGTGCCTCGTCCACCCCGGTCGCTGTAGGCGACTTCCCCGACTGCGCGTACCCGCCCGACGCCGAGCCC
AAGGACGACGCGTACCCTCTCTATAGCGACTTCCAGCCGCCCGCTCTAAAGATAAAGGAGGAGGAGGAAG
GCGCGGAGGCCTCCGCGCGCTCCCCGCGTTCCTACCTTGTGGCCGGTGCCAACCCCGCAGCCTTCCCGGA
TTTCCCGTTGGGGCCACCGCCCCCGCTGCCGCCGCGAGCGACCCCATCCAGACCCGGGGAAGCGGCGGTG
ACGGCCGCACCCGCCAGTGCCTCAGTCTCGTCTGCGTCCTCCTCGGGGTCGACCCTGGAGTGCATCCTGT
ACAAAGCGGAGGGCGCGCCGCCCCAGCAGGGCCCGTTCGCGCCGCCGCCCTGCAAGGCGCCGGGCGCGAG
CGGCTGCCTGCTCCCGCGGGACGGCCTGCCCTCCACCTCCGCCTCTGCCGCCGCCGCCGGGGCGGCCCCC
GCGCTCTACCCTGCACTCGGCCTCAACGGGCTCCCGCAGCTCGGCTACCAGGCCGCCGTGCTCAAGGAGG
GCCTGCCGCAGGTCTACCCGCCCTATCTCAACTACCTGAGGCCGGATTCAGAAGCCAGCCAGAGCCCACA
ATACAGCTTCGAGTCATTACCTCAGAAGATTTGAGTCTAGAGGGCCCTAGGAATTCGAGCGCCGTCGACA
AGCTTGCGGCCGCAATCAGCCATACCACATTTGTAGAGGTTTTACTTGCTTTAAAAAACCTCCCACACCT
CCCCCTGAACCTGAAACATAAAATGAATGCAATTGTTGTTGTTAACTTGTTTATTGCAGCTTATAATGGT
TACAAATAAAGCAATAGCATCACAAATTTCACAAATAAAGCATTTTTTTCACTGCATTCTAGTTGTGGTT
TGTCCAAACTCATCAATGTATCTTAAGGCGTAAATTGTAAGCGTTAATATTTTGTTAAAATTCGCGTTAA
ATTTTTGTTAAATCAGCTCATTTTTTAACCAATAGGCCGAAATCGGCAAAATCCCTTATAAATCAAAAGA
ATAGACCGAGATAGGGT
[37 nt withheld, positions 4358-4394]
AAAGAACGTGGACTCCAACGTCAAAGG
[49 nt withheld, positions 4422-4470]
T
[91 nt withheld, positions 4472-4562]
G
[124 nt withheld, positions 4564-4687]
CAGGTGGCACTTTTCGGGGAAATGTGCGCGGAACCCCTATTTGTTTATTTTTCTAAATACATTCAAATAT
GTATCCGCTCATGAGACAATAACCCTGATAAATGCTTCAATAATATTGAAAAAGGAAGAGTCCTGAGGCG
GAAAGAACCAGCTGTGGAATGTGTGTCAGTTAGGGTGTGGAAAGTCCCCAGGCTCCCCAGCAGGCAGAAG
TATGCAAAGCATGCATCTCAATTAGTCAGCAACCAGGTGTGGAAAGTCCCCAGGCTCCCCAGCAGGCAGA
AGTATGCAAAGCATGCATCTCAATTAGTCAGCAACCATAGTCCCGCCCCTAACTCCGCCCATCCCGCCCC
TAACTCCGCCCAGTTCCGCCCATTCTCCGCCCCATGGCTGACTAATTTTTTTTATTTATGCAGAGGCCGA
GGCCGCCTCGGCCTCTGAGCTATTCCAGAAGTAGTGAGGAGGCTTTTTTGGAGGCCTAGGCTTTTGCAAA
GATCGATCAAGAGACAGGATGAGGATCGTTTCGCATGATTGAACAAGATGGATTGCACGCAGGTTCTCCG
GCCGCTTGGGTGGAGAGGCTATTCGGCTATGACTGGGCACAACAGACAATCGGCTGCTCTGATGCCGCCG
TGTTCCGGCTGTCAGCGCAGGGGCGCCCGGTTCTTTTTGTCAAGACCGACCTGTCCGGTGCCCTGAATGA
ACTGCAAGACGAGGCAGCGCGGCTATCGTGGCTGGCCACGACGGGCGTTCCTTGCGCAGCTGTGCTCGAC
GTTGTCACTGAAGCGGGAAGGGACTGGCTGCTATTGGGCGAAGTGCCGGGGCAGGATCTCCTGTCATCTC
ACCTTGCTCCTGCCGAGAAAGTATCCATCATGGCTGATGCAATGCGGCGGCTGCATACGCTTGATCCGGC
TACCTGCCCATTCGACCACCAAGCGAAACATCGCATCGAGCGAGCACGTACTCGGATGGAAGCCGGTCTT
GTCGATCAGGATGATCTGGACGAAGAGCATCAGGGGCTCGCGCCAGCCGAACTGTTCGCCAGGCTCAAGG
CGAGCATGCCCGACGGCGAGGATCTCGTCGTGACCCATGGCGATGCCTGCTTGCCGAATATCATGGTGGA
AAATGGCCGCTTTTCTGGATTCATCGACTGTGGCCGGCTGGGTGTGGCGGACCGCTATCAGGACATAGCG
TTGGCTACCCGTGATATTGCTGAAGAGCTTGGCGGCGAATGGGCTGACCGCTTCCTCGTGCTTTACGGTA
TCGCCGCTCCCGATTCGCAGCGCATCGCCTTCTATCGCCTTCTTGACGAGTTCTTCTGAGCGGGACTCTG
GGGTTCGAAATGACCGACCAAGCGACGCCCAACCTGCCATCACGAGATTTCGATTCCACCGCCGCCTTCT
ATGAAAGGTTGGGCTTCGGAATCGTTTTCCGGGACGCCGGCTGGATGATCCTCCAGCGCGGGGATCTCAT
GCTGGAGTTCTTCGCCCACCCTAGGGGGAGGCTAACTGAAACACGGAAGGAGACAATACCGGAAGGAACC
CGCGCTATGACGGCAATAAAAAGACAGAATAAAACGCACGGTGTTGGGTCGTTTGTTCATAAACGCGGGG
TTCGGTCCCAGGGCTGGCACTCTGTCGATACCCCACCGAGACCCCATTGGGGCCAATACGCCCGCGTTTC
TTCCTTTTCCCCACCCCACCCCCCAAGTTCGGGTGAAGGCCCAGGGCTCGCAGCCAACGTCGGGGCGGCA
GGCCCTGCCATAGCCTCAGGTTACTCATATATACTTTAGATTGATTTAAAACTTCATTTTTAATTTAAAA
GGATCTAGGTGAAGATCCTTTTTGATAATCTCATGACCAAAATCCCTTAACGTGAGTTTTCGTTCCACTG
AGCGTCAGACCCCGTAGAAAAGATCAAAGGATCTTCTTGAGATCCTTTTTTTCTGCGCGTAATCTGCTGC
TTGCAAACAAAAAAACCACCGCTACCAGCGGTGGTTTGTTTGCCGGATCAAGAGCTACCAACTCTTTTTC
CGAAGGTAACTGGCTTCAGCAGAGCGCAGATACCAAATACTGTTCTTCTAGTGTAGCCGTAGTTAGGCCA
CCACTTCAAGAACTCTGTAGCACCGCCTACATACCTCGCTCTGCTAATCCTGTTACCAGTGGCTGCTGCC
AGTGGCGATAAGTCGTGTCTTACCGGGTTGGACTCAAGACGATAGTTACCGGATAAGGCGCAGCGGTCGG
GCTGAACGGGGGGTTCGTGCACACAGCCCAGCTTGGAGCGAACGACCTACACCGAACTGAGATACCTACA
GCGTGAGCTATGAGAAAGCGCCACGCTTCCCGAAGGGAGAAAGGCGGACAGGTATCCGGTAAGCGGCAGG
GTCGGAACAGGAGAGCGCACGAGGGAGCTTCCAGGGGGAAACGCCTGGTATCTTTATAGTCCTGTCGGGT
TTCGCCACCTCTGACTTGAGCGTCGATTTTTGTGATGCTCGTCAGGGGGGCGGAGCCTATGGAAAAACGC
CAGCAACGCGGCCTTTTTACGGTTCCTGGCCTTTTGCTGGCCTTTTGCTCACATGTTCTTTCCTGCGTTA
TCCCCTGATTCTGTGGATAACCGTATTACCGCCATGCAT
